>Addgene plasmid #147134 | pAc5.1B-lambdaN-HA-CeAIN1-del351-504_O | depositor full sequence | sequence record 289581 | Full Sequence
CTTCAAGGAATTAATTCTATATTCTAAAAACACAAATGATACTTCTAAAAAAAATCATGAATGGCATCAA
CTCTGAATCAAATCTTTGCAGATGCACCTACTTCTCATTTCCACTGTCACATCATTTTTCCAGATCTCGC
TGCCTGTTATGTGGCCCACAAACCAAGACACGTTTTATGGCCATTAAAGCTGGCTGATCGTCGCCAAACA
CCAAATACATATCAATATGTACATTCGAGAAAGAAGCGATCAAAGAAGCGTCTTCGGGCGAGTAGGAGAA
TGCGGAGGAGAAGGAGAACGAGCTGATCTAGTATCTCTCCACAATCCAATGCCAACTGACCAACTGGCCA
TATTCGGAGCAATTTGAAGCCAATTTCCATCGCCTGGCGATCGCTCCATTCTTGGCTATATGTTTTTCAC
CGTTCCCGGGGCCATTTTCAAAGACTCGTCGGTAAGATAAGATTGTGTCACTCGCTGTCTCTCTTCATTT
GTCGAAGAATGCTGAGGAATTTCGCGATGACGTCGGCGAGTATTTTGAAGAATGAGAATAATTTGTATTT
ATACGAAAATCAGTTAGTGGAATTTTCTACAAAAACATGTTATCTATAGATAATTTTGTTGCAAAATATG
TTGACTATGACAAAGATTGTATGTATATACCTTTAATGTATTCTCATTTTCTTATGTATTTATAATGGCA
ATGATGATACTGATGATATTTTAAGATGATGCCAGACCACAGGCTGATTTCTGCGTCTTTTGCCGAACGC
AGTGCATGTGCGGTTGTTGTTTTTTGGAATAGTTTCAATTTTCGGACTGTCCGCTTTGATTTCAGTTTCT
TGGCTTATTCAAAAAGCAAAGTAAAGCCAAAAAAGCGAGATGGCAATACCAAATGCGGCAAAACGGTAGT
GGAAGGAAAGGGGTGCGGGGCAGCGGAAGGAAGGGTGGGGCGGGGCGTGGCGGGGTCTGTGGCTGGGCGC
GACGTCACCGACGTTGGAGCCACTCCTTTGACCATGTGTGCGTGTGTGTATTATTCGTGTCTCGCCACTC
GCCGGTTGTTTTTTTCTTTTTATCTCGCTCTCTCTAGCGCCATCTCGTACGCATGCTCAACGCACCGCAT
GTTGCCGTGTCCTTTATGCGTCATTTTGGCTCGAAATAGGCAATTATTTAAACAAAGATTAGTCAACGAA
AACGCTAAAATAAATAAGTCTACAATATGGTTACTTATTGCCATGTGTGTGCAGCCAACGATAGCAACAA
AAGCAACAACACAGTGGCTTTCCCTCTTTCACTTTTTGTTTGCAAGCGCGTGCGAGCAAGACGGCACGAC
CGGCAAACGCAATTACGCTGACAAAGAGCAGACGAAGTTTTGGCCGAAAAACATCAAGGCGCCTGATACG
AATGCATTTGCAATAACAATTGCGATATTTAATATTGTTTATGAAGCTGTTTGACTTCAAAACACACAAA
AAAAAAAATAAAACAAATTATTTGAAAGAGAATTAGGAATCGGACAGCTTATCGTTACGGGCTAACAGCA
CACCGAGACGAAATAGCTTACCTGACGTCACAGCCTCTGGAAGAACTGCCGCCAAGCAGAGAGAGAGAGA
AAAAGAGGGAGAGCAGCTTAGACCGCATGTGCTTGTGTGTGAGGCGTCTCTCTCTTCGTCTCCTGTTTGC
GCAAACGCATAGACTGCACTGAGAAAATCGATTACCTATTTTTTATGAATGAATATTTGCACTATTACTA
TTCAAAACTATTAAGATAGCAATCACATTCAATAGCCAAATACTATACCACCTGAGCGATGCAACGAAAT
GATCAATTTGAGCAAAAATGCTGCATATTTAGGACGGCATCATTATAGAAATGCTTCTTGCTGTGTACTT
TTCTCTCGTCTGGCAGCTGTTTCGCCGTTATTGTTAAAACCGGCTTAAGTTAGGTGTGTTTTCTACGACT
AGTGATGCCCCTACTAGAAGATGTGTGTTGCACAAATGTCCCTGAATAACCAATTTGAAGTGCAGATAGC
AGTAAACGTAAGCTAATATGAATATTATTTAACTGTAATGTTTTAATATCGCTGGACATTACTAATAAAC
CCACTATAAACACATGTACATATGTATGTTTTGGCATACAATGAGTAGTTGGGGAAAAAATGTGTAAAAG
CACCGTGACCATCACAGCATAAAGATAACCAGCTGAAGTATCGAATATGAGTAACCCCCAAATTGAATCA
CATGCCGCAACTGATAGGACCCATGGAAGTACACTCTTCATGGCGATATACAAGACACACACAAGCACGA
ACACCCAGTTGCGGAGGAAATTCTCCGTAAATGAAAACCCAATCGGCGAACAATTCATACCCATATATGG
TAAAAGTTTTGAACGCGACTTGAGAGCGGAGAGCATTGCGGCTGATAAGGTTTTAGCGCTAAGCGGGCTT
TATAAAACGGGCTGCGGGACCAGTTTTCATATCACTACCGTTTGAGTTCTTGTGCTGTGTGGATACTCCT
CCCGACACAAAGCCGCTCCATCAGCCAGCAGTCGTCTAATCCAGAGACCCCGGATCGGGGTACCAACATG
GACGCACAAACACGACGACGTGAGCGTCGCGCTGAGAAACAAGCTCAATGGAAAGCTGCAAACGGTGGAT
CTCCTCCACATATGGCTTACCCATACGATGTTCCAGATTACGCTCCTCCAAGCTTGAATTCAATGGAGAG
TCTCGCAAAAAACTTCAACAACATTTCAATAGACGACGCAGCGTGGCATCCTAACGACCAACAGCCTGTA
TGGGGAAACAACGGTCTCCAGCAGCAACGTGTCTGGGCTCCGCCGGTACCGCAGCCACAGTTCCCAAACA
GATCGCCATGGCAACAGGAATCGAACGATATCGAGCCAAATGTCAACGAAGCCCTTGTTGGACTCAGTGG
CACAGGCTCATCAAGTCAAAGCCAATGGGGTGGCATTCAGAATACAGATTATGAGAAACAGATATGGGGT
GATCCACCATTGAGCGATGTGCAGTATCCACTTCAACCACATGCCTCGTTCGGTGAATTGAATAGTCTTG
GAGGTCAATCTGCGCCTTGGTCCATAGGGTCTCAGCCAGCGCACCCGGTTTGGAGTAACGGAGGAATGGG
AAAAGAATCTGATGACTTTTGGAAACAGCAACAGCCTCAACAGCATCAGCAATACCCGATGCCATTGCTG
CAGGGAGCCTGGAATACAGGCATGAGACATGGACCACCAGGACAAGGACAACGTAGTGGGCCAATGATGC
AGCAGCAGCAAGACTACCAAGGGGGATGGGGTGGCCCGAATAACATGGGTGGCAACAAGCAGATGAACCG
TCCATGGGGGCAGGACAGCAATCGTGGAATGTCAGGCATGCCGCCCCGAAACGGTCGTCCAAACCACAAC
CAGGGACGGTACTCTGGCAATATGGGTGGCGGTGTTGACGTTTCAGTTCCACCACCGATGGATATGCACA
TGGGAGGTGGTATGGGTGGAATGAGAAATATGGGTGTTGCTCCGAATAGTGGACACGGATCATGGAAGAA
TAACAATGCTGGTGGAGGTCAAGGAGGCCACGGCGGTCAAAGAAACTACAACAACCGTGGTGGAATGGGA
CACAGTGGAAGCCAGAGTGGCGGAGGATCCAATATGTGGAACAGCACCGGAAACAATGGAAGTGGTGGAA
GCATGCAGCAGTTCATGGGAGGAGACCAGCAGTACAACAATCCATTCCCAATCGGCGGAGCTAATCAACA
CGTGGCTGTGGCGGAGATGCTGAAGAACGCTGTCGACAAGGGATACCTGGACCAGAGCGTGACGATGATG
GCCAACTTACCGCCAATGGTGCTGCAGTATGTCAATATGCTGCTCGTCAAAATTCCAGCGTTGGATAGTG
TGGAGAATGAGCTGAAGCAGATAATTGAGAGTTCTCTGCCAGAAGATGTGAAAGAGGTTGATCCACAGAA
TCAACAAAAGTACATGAATGATAGTCAAAAGCTTGAACACAATCGTCTCATCATCGAAGTGACGACAGCA
AAGATTGAAGTTCAAGAATACTCGAAAAAAGTGAACCGTGCGCTGATGGACGCTGGAATTGTGCAACCGC
AGGAGCAACGTGCGCCAGCCTCAACGGAGGACTATCACTACTCGTTCTTAGAATAGCTCGAGTCTAGAGG
GCCCGCGGTTCGAAGGTAAGCCTATCCCTAACCCTCTCCTCGGTCTCGATTCTACGCGTACCGGTCATCA
TCACCATCACCATTGAGTTTAAACCCGCTGATCAGCCTCGACTGTGCCTTCTAAGGCCTGAGCTCGCTGA
TCAGCCTCGATCGAGGATCCAGACATGATAAGATACATTGATGAGTTTGGACAAACCACAACTAGAATGC
AGTGAAAAAAATGCTTTATTTGTGAAATTTGTGATGCTATTGCTTTATTTGTAACCATTATAAGCTGCAA
TAAACAAGTTAACAACAACAATTGCATTCATTTTATGTTTCAGGTTCAGGGGGAGGTGTGGGAGGTTTTT
TAAAGCAAGTAAAACCTCTACAAATGTGGTATGGCTGATTATGATCAGTCGACCGATGCCCTTGAGAGCC
TTCAACCCAGTCAGCTCCTTCCGGTGGGCGCGGGGCATGACTATCGTCGCCGCACTTATGACTGTCTTCT
TTATCATGCAACTCGTAGGACAGGTGCCGGCAGCGCTCTGGGTCATTTTCGGCGAGGACCGCTTTCGCTG
GAGCGCGACGATGATCGGCCTGTCGCTTGCGGTATTCGGAATCTTGCACGCCCTCGCTCAAGCCTTCGTC
ACTGGTCCCGCCACCAAACGTTTCGGCGAGAAGCAGGCCATTATCGCCGGCATGGCGGCCGACGCGCTGG
GCTACGTCTTGCTGGCGTTCGCGACGCGAGGCTGGATGGCCTTCCCCATTATGATTCTTCTCGCTTCCGG
CGGCATCGGGATGCCCGCGTTGCAGGCCATGCTGTCCAGGCAGGTAGATGACGACCATCAGGGACAGCTT
CAAGGATCGCTCGCGGCTCTTACCAGCCAGCAAAAGGCCAGGAACCGTAAAAAGGCCGCGTTGCTGGCGT
TTTTCCATAGGCTCCGCCCCCCTGACGAGCATCACAAAAATCGACGCTCAAGTCAGAGGTGGCGAAACCC
GACAGGACTATAAAGATACCAGGCGTTTCCCCCTGGAAGCTCCCTCGTGCGCTCTCCTGTTCCGACCCTG
CCGCTTACCGGATACCTGTCCGCCTTTCTCCCTTCGGGAAGCGTGGCGCTTTCTCAATGCTCACGCTGTA
GGTATCTCAGTTCGGTGTAGGTCGTTCGCTCCAAGCTGGGCTGTGTGCACGAACCCCCCGTTCAGCCCGA
CCGCTGCGCCTTATCCGGTAACTATCGTCTTGAGTCCAACCCGGTAAGACACGACTTATCGCCACTGGCA
GCAGCCACTGGTAACAGGATTAGCAGAGCGAGGTATGTAGGCGGTGCTACAGAGTTCTTGAAGTGGTGGC
CTAACTACGGCTACACTAGAAGGACAGTATTTGGTATCTGCGCTCTGCTGAAGCCAGTTACCTTCGGAAA
AAGAGTTGGTAGCTCTTGATCCGGCAAACAAACCACCGCTGGTAGCGGTGGTTTTTTTGTTTGCAAGCAG
CAGATTACGCGCAGAAAAAAAGGATCTCAAGAAGATCCTTTGATCTTTTCTACGGGGTCTGACGCTCAGT
GGAACGAAAACTCACGTTAAGGGATTTTGGTCATGAGATTATCAAAAAGGATCTTCACCTAGATCCTTTT
AAATTAAAAATGAAGTTTTAAATCAATCTAAAGTATATATGAGTAAACTTGGTCTGACAGTTACCAATGC
TTAATCAGTGAGGCACCTATCTCAGCGATCTGTCTATTTCGTTCATCCATAGTTGCCTGACTCCCCGTCG
TGTAGATAACTACGATACGGGAGGGCTTACCATCTGGCCCCAGTGCTGCAATGATACCGCGAGACCCACG
CTCACCGGCTCCAGATTTATCAGCAATAAACCAGCCAGCCGGAAGGGCCGAGCGCAGAAGTGGTCCTGCA
ACTTTATCCGCCTCCATCCAGTCTATTAATTGTTGCCGGGAAGCTAGAGTAAGTAGTTCGCCAGTTAATA
GTTTGCGCAACGTTGTTGCCATTGCTGCAGGCATCGTGGTGTCACGCTCGTCGTTTGGTATGGCTTCATT
CAGCTCCGGTTCCCAACGATCAAGGCGAGTTACATGATCCCCCATGTTGTGCAAAAAAGCGGTTAGCTCC
TTCGGTCCTCCGATCGTTGTCAGAAGTAAGTTGGCCGCAGTGTTATCACTCATGGTTATGGCAGCACTGC
ATAATTCTCTTACTGTCATGCCATCCGTAAGATGCTTTTCTGTGACTGGTGAGTACTCAACCAAGTCATT
CTGAGAATAGTGTATGCGGCGACCGAGTTGCTCTTGCCCGGCGTCAACACGGGATAATACCGCGCCACAT
AGCAGAACTTTAAAAGTGCTCATCATTGGAAAACGTTCTTCGGGGCGAAAACTCTCAAGGATCTTACCGC
TGTTGAGATCCAGTTCGATGTAACCCACTCGTGCACCCAACTGATCTTCAGCATCTTTTACTTTCACCAG
CGTTTCTGGGTGAGCAAAAACAGGAAGGCAAAATGCCGCAAAAAAGGGAATAAGGGCGACACGGAAATGT
TGAATACTCATACTCTTCCTTTTTCAATATTATTGAAGCATTTATCAGGGTTATTGTCTCATGAGCGGAT
ACATATTTGAATGTATTTAGAAAAATAAACAAATAGGGGTTCCGCGCACATTTCCCCGAAAAGTGCCACC
TGACGTCTAAGAAACCATTATTATCATGACATTAACCTATAAAAATAGGCGTATCACGAGGCCCTTTCGT
Features (pLannotate 1.2.2; 10 found; start..end, strand, type, name):
     56..2568    +  promoter       Ac5 promoter: Drosophila melanogaster actin 5C promoter
   2588..2653    +  CDS            N (fragment): REGN_LAMBD - Experimental evidence at protein level: Swiss-Prot protein existence level 1. Plays a role as a transcriptional antitermination factor that allows the virus to initiate its lytic phase. Activates expression of the delayed viral early genes by modifying host RNA polymerase (RNAP) into a form that is resistant to termination signals. This antitermination function requires the host NusA protein which serves to stabilize the interaction between antitermination protein N and host RNA polymerase. From Escherichia phage lambda (Bacteriophage lambda).
   2678..2704    +  CDS            3xHA (fragment): three tandem HA epitope tags
   4215..4256    +  CDS            V5 tag: epitope tag from simian virus 5
   4356..4490    -  polyA_signal   SV40 poly(A) signal: SV40 polyadenylation signal
   4513..4597    -  CDS            large T antigen (fragment): large T antigen from SV40 (simian virus 40)
   4598..5068    +  CDS            TcR (fragment): tetracycline efflux protein; tet; confers resistance to tetracycline
   5112..5700    -  rep_origin     ori: high-copy-number ColE1/pMB1/pBR322/pUC origin of replication
   5871..6731    -  CDS            AmpR: β-lactamase; bla; confers resistance to ampicillin, carbenicillin, and related antibiotics
   6732..6836    -  promoter       AmpR promoter: bla
