[The description below was written by a language model from this plasmid's Addgene catalogue record and pLannotate feature annotations shown in this document.]
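Description:
pAc5.1B-lambdaN-HA-CeAIN1-del351-504_O is an insect-cell expression plasmid of about 6.9 kb. The catalogue lists the backbone as unknown, although the name and the annotated parts point to a pAc5.1-type vector. It is propagated in E. coli through a ColE1/pUC-type origin and selected with ampicillin via the bla gene and its own promoter. The origin is annotated as a high-copy type, whereas the repository entry records the plasmid as low copy. Short fragments annotated as a tetracycline resistance gene and SV40 large T antigen appear to be non-functional backbone remnants.

Expression is driven by the Drosophila melanogaster actin 5C promoter, a strong constitutive promoter used in Drosophila cultured cells, and transcripts are terminated by an SV40 polyadenylation signal. Downstream of the promoter lie a short fragment of the bacteriophage lambda N protein and an HA epitope (annotated as a single-repeat-sized fragment of a 3xHA tag). These are followed by an unannotated region that presumably holds the insert, the Caenorhabditis elegans GW182-family protein AIN-1 lacking residues 351–504. A V5 tag from the vector lies after this region, but the record does not say whether it is in frame with the insert or preceded by a stop codon.

The lambda N peptide binds BoxB RNA hairpins, so fusions of this kind are typically used to tether a protein to a BoxB-containing reporter mRNA and measure its effect on translation or mRNA stability, with HA allowing detection or immunoprecipitation. The associated study examined AIN-1 interactions with PAB-1 and the PAN2-PAN3 and CCR4-NOT deadenylase complexes. This deletion mutant therefore plausibly served to map regions needed for those interactions or for silencing, though the record states the purpose only as insect expression.
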