Addgene plasmid #147134: pAc5.1B-lambdaN-HA-CeAIN1-del351-504_O
Purpose: Insect Expression of CeAIN1-del351-504
Depositing lab: Elisa Izaurralde. Depositing organization: Max Planck Institute for Developmental Biology. Publication: The Caenorhabditis elegans GW182 protein AIN-1 interacts with PAB-1 and subunits of the PAN2-PAN3 and CCR4-NOT deadenylase complexes. Kuzuoglu-Ozturk D, Huntzinger E, Schmidt S, Izaurralde E. Nucleic Acids Res. 2012 Jul;40(12):5651-65. doi: 10.1093/nar/gks218. Epub 2012 Mar 7. PubMed 22402495.
Backbone
  Vector backbone: Unknown
  Vector type: Insect Expression
Growth in bacteria
  Bacterial resistance: Ampicillin, 100 μg/mL
  Growth temperature: 37°C
  Growth strain: DH5alpha
  Copy number: Low Copy
Gene/Insert
  Gene/Insert name: CeAIN1-del351-504
  Species: C. elegans (nematode)
  Entrez Gene: ain-1
  Cloning method: Unknown
Terms and licenses: Academic/Nonprofit Terms; Industry Terms: Not Available to Industry
Depositor comments: ORF extracted from NCBI:NM_078286.4 Plasmids from this collection were made available to the research community and donated after the lab closed. Please note that the sequence provided by the depositing laboratory may be theoretical/predicted or based on Sanger sequencing results. There may be discrepancies between sequencing results obtained by Addgene and the depositor sequence. If an Addgene verified sequence is not available, please contact before placing your order to request that our lab fully sequence the plasmid.
How to cite: pAc5.1B-lambdaN-HA-CeAIN1-del351-504_O was a gift from Elisa Izaurralde (Addgene plasmid # 147134 ; http://n2t.net/addgene:147134 ; RRID:Addgene_147134)
